>Addgene plasmid #208855 | pLenti_CMV:Flag-KaNLuc | addgene full sequence | sequence record 424334 | Addgene NGS Result
TATCGCCACTGGCAGCAGCCACTGGTAACAGGATTAGCAGAGCGAGGTATGTAGGCGGTGCTACAGAGTT
CTTGAAGTGGTGGCCTAACTACGGCTACACTAGAAGAACAGTATTTGGTATCTGCGCTCTGCTGAAGCCA
GTTACCTTCGGAAAAAGAGTTGGTAGCTCTTGATCCGGCAAACAAACCACCGCTGGTAGCGGTGGTTTTT
TTGTTTGCAAGCAGCAGATTACGCGCAGAAAAAAAGGATCTCAAGAAGATCCTTTGATCTTTTCTACGGG
GTCTGACGCTCAGTGGAACGAAAACTCACGTTAAGGGATTTTGGTCATGAGATTATCAAAAAGGATCTTC
ACCTAGATCCTTTTAAATTAAAAATGAAGTTTTAAATCAATCTAAAGTATATATGAGTAAACTTGGTCTG
ACAGTTACCAATGCTTAATCAGTGAGGCACCTATCTCAGCGATCTGTCTATTTCGTTCATCCATAGTTGC
CTGACTCCCCGTCGTGTAGATAACTACGATACGGGAGGGCTTACCATCTGGCCCCAGTGCTGCAATGATA
CCGCGAGACCCACGCTCACCGGCTCCAGATTTATCAGCAATAAACCAGCCAGCCGGAAGGGCCGAGCGCA
GAAGTGGTCCTGCAACTTTATCCGCCTCCATCCAGTCTATTAATTGTTGCCGGGAAGCTAGAGTAAGTAG
TTCGCCAGTTAATAGTTTGCGCAACGTTGTTGCCATTGCTACAGGCATCGTGGTGTCACGCTCGTCGTTT
GGTATGGCTTCATTCAGCTCCGGTTCCCAACGATCAAGGCGAGTTACATGATCCCCCATGTTGTGCAAAA
AAGCGGTTAGCTCCTTCGGTCCTCCGATCGTTGTCAGAAGTAAGTTGGCCGCAGTGTTATCACTCATGGT
TATGGCAGCACTGCATAATTCTCTTACTGTCATGCCATCCGTAAGATGCTTTTCTGTGACTGGTGAGTAC
TCAACCAAGTCATTCTGAGAATAGTGTATGCGGCGACCGAGTTGCTCTTGCCCGGCGTCAATACGGGATA
ATACCGCGCCACATAGCAGAACTTTAAAAGTGCTCATCATTGGAAAACGTTCTTCGGGGCGAAAACTCTC
AAGGATCTTACCGCTGTTGAGATCCAGTTCGATGTAACCCACTCGTGCACCCAACTGATCTTCAGCATCT
TTTACTTTCACCAGCGTTTCTGGGTGAGCAAAAACAGGAAGGCAAAATGCCGCAAAAAAGGGAATAAGGG
CGACACGGAAATGTTGAATACTCATACTCTTCCTTTTTCAATATTATTGAAGCATTTATCAGGGTTATTG
TCTCATGAGCGGATACATATTTGAATGTATTTAGAAAAATAAACAAATAGGGGTTCCGCGCACATTTCCC
CGAAAAGTGCCACCTAAATTGTAAGCGTTAATATTTTGTTAAAATTCGCGTTAAATTTTTGTTAAATCAG
CTCATTTTTTAACCAATAGGCCGAAATCGGCAAAATCCCTTATAAATCAAAAGAATAGACCGAGATAGGG
T
[37 nt withheld, positions 1542-1578]
AAAGAACGTGGACTCCAACGTCAAAGG
[49 nt withheld, positions 1606-1654]
T
[91 nt withheld, positions 1656-1746]
G
[124 nt withheld, positions 1748-1871]
CCCATTCGCCATTCAGGCTGCGCAACTGTTGGGAAGGGCGATCGGTGCGGGCCTCTTCGCTATTACGCCA
GCTGGCGAAAGGGGGATGTGCTGCAAGGCGATTAAGTTGGGTAACGCCAGGGTTTTCCCAGTCACGACGT
TGTAAAACGACGGCCAGTGAGCGCGCGTAATACGACTCACTATAGGGCGAATTGGGTACGTCCCTAGGCC
TCCAAAAAAGCCTCCTCACTACTTCTGGAATAGCTCAGAGGCCGAGGCGGCCTCGGCCTCTGCATAAATA
AAAAAAATTAGTCAGCCATGGGGCGGAGAATGGGCGGAACTGGGCGGAGTTAGGGGCGGGATGGGCGGAG
TTAGGGGCGGGATAGCTAGAGCCAGACATGATAAGATACATTGATGAGTTTGGACAAACCACAACTAGAA
TGCAGTGAAAAAAATGCTTTATTTGTGAAATTTGTGATGCTATTGCTTTATTTGTAACCATTATAAGCTG
CAATAAACAAGTTCCTCTCACTCTCTGATATTCATTTCTTTGCAAGTTATAAATACTGAATAATAAGATG
ACATGAACTACTACTGCTAGAGATTTTCCACACTGACTAAAAGGGTCTGAGGGATCTCTAGTTACCAGAG
TCACACAACAGACGGGCACACACTACTTGAAGCACTCAAGGCAAGCTTTATTGAGGCTTAAGCAGTGGGT
TCCCTAGTTAGCCAGAGAGCTCCCAGGCTCAGATCTGGTCTAACCAGAGAGACCCGTTTATGTATCGAGC
TAGGCACTTAAATACAATATCTCTGCAATGCGGCAATTCAGTGGTTCGTCCAATCCATGTCAGACCCGTC
TGTTGCCTTCCTAATAAGGCACGATCGTACCACCTTACTTCCACCAATCGGCATGCACGGTGCTTTTTCT
CTCCTTGTAAGGCATGTTGCTAACTCATCGTTACCATGTTGCAAGACTACAAGAGTATTGCATAAGACTA
CATTAAGCTTGCAGCTCCAGCTTTTGTTCCCTTTAGTGAGGGTTAATTGCGCGCTTGGCGTAATCATGGT
CATAGCTGTTTCCTGTGTGAAATTGTTATCCGCTCACAATTCCACACAACATACGAGCCGGAAGCATAAA
GTGTAAAGCCTGGGGTGCCTAATGAGTGAGCTAACTCACATTAATTGCGTTGCGCTCACTGCCCGCTTTC
CAGTCGGGAAACCTGTCGTGCCAGCTGCATTAATGAATCGGCCAACGCGCGGGGAGAGGCGGTTTGCGTA
TTGGGCGCTCTTCCGCTTCCTCGCTCACTGACTCGCTGCGCTCGGTCGTTCGGCTGCGGCGAGCGGTATC
AGCTCACTCAAAGGCGGTAATACGGTTATCCACAGAATCAGGGGATAACGCAGGAAAGAACATGTGAGCA
AAAGGCCAGCAAAAGGCCAGGAACCGTAAAAAGGCCGCGTTGCTGGCGTTTTTCCATAGGCTCCGCCCCC
CTGACGAGCATCACAAAAATCGACGCTCAAGTCAGAGGTGGCGAAACCCGACAGGACTATAAAGATACCA
GGCGTTTCCCCCTGGAAGCTCCCTCGTGCGCTCTCCTGTTCCGACCCTGCCGCTTACCGGATACCTGTCC
GCCTTTCTCCCTTCGGGAAGCGTGGCGCTTTCTCATAGCTCACGCTGTAGGTATCTCAGTTCGGTGTAGG
TCGTTCGCTCCAAGCTGGGCTGTGTGCACGAACCCCCCGTTCAGCCCGACCGCTGCGCCTTATCCGGTAA
CTATCGTCTTGAGTCCAACCCGGTAAGACACGACT
Features (pLannotate 1.2.2; 15 found; start..end, strand, type, name):
    425..1285    -  CDS            AmpR: β-lactamase; bla; confers resistance to ampicillin, carbenicillin, and related antibiotics
   1286..1390    -  promoter       AmpR promoter: bla
   1443..1871    -  rep_origin     f1 ori (sequence partly withheld): f1 bacteriophage origin of replication; arrow indicates direction of (+) strand synthesis
   1876..2031    -  CDS            lacZα (fragment): LacZα fragment of β-galactosidase; lacZ fragment
   2039..2057    +  promoter       T7 promoter: promoter for bacteriophage T7 RNA polymerase
   2078..2213    -  rep_origin     SV40 ori: SV40 origin of replication
   2253..2374    -  polyA_signal   SV40 poly(A) signal: SV40 polyadenylation signal
   2446..2626    -  LTR            5' LTR (truncated): truncated 5' long terminal repeat (LTR) from HIV-1
   2627..2853    -  promoter       RSV promoter: Rous sarcoma virus enhancer/promoter
   2881..2899    -  promoter       T3 promoter: promoter for bacteriophage T3 RNA polymerase
   2944..2960    -  protein_bind   lac operator: The lac repressor binds to the lac operator to inhibit transcription in E. coli. This inhibition can be relieved by adding lactose or isopropyl-β-D-thiogalactopyranoside (IPTG). lac repressor encoded by lacI
   2968..2998    -  promoter       lac promoter: promoter for the E. coli lac operon
   3013..3034    -  protein_bind   CAP binding site: CAP binding activates transcription in the presence of cAMP. E. coli catabolite activator protein
   3047..3139    -  CDS            lacI (fragment): lac repressor; lacI; The lac repressor binds to the lac operator to inhibit transcription in E. coli. This inhibition can be relieved by adding lactose or isopropyl-β-D-thiogalactopyranoside (IPTG).
   3322..254     -  rep_origin     ori (across the origin): high-copy-number ColE1/pMB1/pBR322/pUC origin of replication
