>Addgene plasmid #208855 | pLenti_CMV:Flag-KaNLuc | addgene full sequence | sequence record 446599 | Addgene NGS Result
CGACGCTCAAGTCAGAGGTGGCGAAACCCGACAGGACTATAAAGATACCAGGCGTTTCCCCCTGGAAGCT
CCCTCGTGCGCTCTCCTGTTCCGACCCTGCCGCTTACCGGATACCTGTCCGCCTTTCTCCCTTCGGGAAG
CGTGGCGCTTTCTCATAGCTCACGCTGTAGGTATCTCAGTTCGGTGTAGGTCGTTCGCTCCAAGCTGGGC
TGTGTGCACGAACCCCCCGTTCAGCCCGACCGCTGCGCCTTATCCGGTAACTATCGTCTTGAGTCCAACC
CGGTAAGACACGACTTATCGCCACTGGCAGCAGCCACTGGTAACAGGATTAGCAGAGCGAGGTATGTAGG
CGGTGCTACAGAGTTCTTGAAGTGGTGGCCTAACTACGGCTACACTAGAAGAACAGTATTTGGTATCTGC
GCTCTGCTGAAGCCAGTTACCTTCGGAAAAAGAGTTGGTAGCTCTTGATCCGGCAAACAAACCACCGCTG
GTAGCGGTGGTTTTTTTGTTTGCAAGCAGCAGATTACGCGCAGAAAAAAAGGATCTCAAGAAGATCCTTT
GATCTTTTCTACGGGGTCTGACGCTCAGTGGAACGAAAACTCACGTTAAGGGATTTTGGTCATGAGATTA
TCAAAAAGGATCTTCACCTAGATCCTTTTAAATTAAAAATGAAGTTTTAAATCAATCTAAAGTATATATG
AGTAAACTTGGTCTGACAGTTACCAATGCTTAATCAGTGAGGCACCTATCTCAGCGATCTGTCTATTTCG
TTCATCCATAGTTGCCTGACTCCCCGTCGTGTAGATAACTACGATACGGGAGGGCTTACCATCTGGCCCC
AGTGCTGCAATGATACCGCGAGACCCACGCTCACCGGCTCCAGATTTATCAGCAATAAACCAGCCAGCCG
GAAGGGCCGAGCGCAGAAGTGGTCCTGCAACTTTATCCGCCTCCATCCAGTCTATTAATTGTTGCCGGGA
AGCTAGAGTAAGTAGTTCGCCAGTTAATAGTTTGCGCAACGTTGTTGCCATTGCTACAGGCATCGTGGTG
TCACGCTCGTCGTTTGGTATGGCTTCATTCAGCTCCGGTTCCCAACGATCAAGGCGAGTTACATGATCCC
CCATGTTGTGCAAAAAAGCGGTTAGCTCCTTCGGTCCTCCGATCGTTGTCAGAAGTAAGTTGGCCGCAGT
GTTATCACTCATGGTTATGGCAGCACTGCATAATTCTCTTACTGTCATGCCATCCGTAAGATGCTTTTCT
GTGACTGGTGAGTACTCAACCAAGTCATTCTGAGAATAGTGTATGCGGCGACCGAGTTGCTCTTGCCCGG
CGTCAATACGGGATAATACCGCGCCACATAGCAGAACTTTAAAAGTGCTCATCATTGGAAAACGTTCTTC
GGGGCGAAAACTCTCAAGGATCTTACCGCTGTTGAGATCCAGTTCGATGTAACCCACTCGTGCACCCAAC
TGATCTTCAGCATCTTTTACTTTCACCAGCGTTTCTGGGTGAGCAAAAACAGGAAGGCAAAATGCCGCAA
AAAAGGGAATAAGGGCGACACGGAAATGTTGAATACTCATACTCTTCCTTTTTCAATATTATTGAAGCAT
TTATCAGGGTTATTGTCTCATGAGCGGATACATATTTGAATGTATTTAGAAAAATAAACAAATAGGGGTT
CCGCGCACATTTCCCCGAAAAGTGCCACCTAAATTGTAAGCGTTAATATTTTGTTAAAATTCGCGTTAAA
TTTTTGTTAAATCAGCTCATTTTTTAACCAATAGGCCGAAATCGGCAAAATCCCTTATAAATCAAAAGAA
TAGACCGAGATAGGGT
[37 nt withheld, positions 1837-1873]
AAAGAACGTGGACTCCAACGTCAAAGG
[49 nt withheld, positions 1901-1949]
T
[91 nt withheld, positions 1951-2041]
G
[124 nt withheld, positions 2043-2166]
CCCATTCGCCATTCAGGCTGCGCAACTGTTGGGAAGGGCGATCGGTGCGGGCCTCTTCGCTATTACGCCA
GCTGGCGAAAGGGGGATGTGCTGCAAGGCGATTAAGTTGGGTAACGCCAGGGTTTTCCCAGTCACGACGT
TGTAAAACGACGGCCAGTGAGCGCGCGTAATACGACTCACTATAGGGCGAATTGGGTACGTCCCTAGGCC
TCCAAAAAAGCCTCCTCACTACTTCTGGAATAGCTCAGAGGCCGAGGCGGCCTCGGCCTCTGCATAAATA
AAAAAAATTAGTCAGCCATGGGGCGGAGAATGGGCGGAACTGGGCGGAGTTAGGGGCGGGATGGGCGGAG
TTAGGGGCGGGATAGCTAGAGCCAGACATGATAAGATACATTGATGAGTTTGGACAAACCACAACTAGAA
TGCAGTGAAAAAAATGCTTTATTTGTGAAATTTGTGATGCTATTGCTTTATTTGTAACCATTATAAGCTG
CAATAAACAAGTTCCTCTCACTCTCTGATATTCATTTCTTTGCAAGTTATAAATACTGAATAATAAGATG
ACATGAACTACTACTGCTAGAGATTTTCCACACTGACTAAAAGGGTCTGAGGGATCTCTAGTTACCAGAG
TCACACAACAGACGGGCACACACTACTTGAAGCACTCAAGGCAAGCTTTATTGAGGCTTAAGCAGTGGGT
TCCCTAGTTAGCCAGAGAGCTCCCAGGCTCAGATCTGGTCTAACCAGAGAGACCCAGTACAAGCAAAAAG
CAGATCTTGTCTTCGTTGGGAGTGAATTAGCCCTTCCAGTCCCCCCTTTTCTTTTAAAAAGTGGCTAAGA
TCTACAGCTGCCTTGTAAGTCATTGGTCTTAAAGGTACCGAGCTCGAATTCCAGGCGGGGAGGCGGCCCA
AAGGGAGATCCGACTCGTCTGAGGGCGAAGGCGAAGACGCGGAAGAGGCCGCAGAGCCGGCAGCAGGCCG
CGGGAAGGAAGGTCCGCTGGATTGAGGGCCGAAGGGACGTAGCAGAAGGACGTCCCGCGCAGAATCCAGG
TGGCAACACAGGCGAGCAGCCATGGAAAGGACGTCAGCTTCCCCGACAACACCACGGAATTGTCAGTGCC
CAACAGCCGAGCCCCTGTCCAGCAGCGGGCAAGGCAGGCGGCGATGAGTTCCGCCGTGGCAATAGGGAGG
GGGAAAGCGAAAGTCCCGGAAAGGAGCTGACAGGTGGTGGCAATGCCCCAACCAGTGGGGGTTGCGTCAG
CAAACACAGTGCACACCACGCCACGTTGCCTGACAACGGGCCACAACTCCTCATAAAGAGACAGCAACCA
GGATTTATACAAGGAGGAGAAAATGAAAGCCATACGGGAAGCAATAGCATGATACAAAGGCATTAAAGCA
GCGTATCCACATAGCGTAAAAGGAGCAACATAGTTAAGAATACCAGTCAATCTTTCACAAATTTTGTAAT
CCAGAGGTTGATTGTCGACTGGCGATGCATGGGGTCGTGCGCTCCTTTCGGTCGGGCGCTGCGGGTCGTG
GGGCGGGCGTCAGGCACCGGGCTTGCGGGTCATGCACCAGGTGCGCGGTCCTTCGGGCACCTCGACGTCG
GCGGTGACGGTGAAGCCGAGCCGCTCGTAGAAGGGGAGGTTGCGGGGCGCGGAGGTCTCCAGGAAGGCGG
GCACCCCGGCGCGCTCGGCCGCCTCCACTCCGGGGAGCACGACGGCGCTGCCCAGACCCTTGCCCTGGTG
GTCGGGCGAGACGCCGACGGTGGCCAGGAACCACGCGGGCTCCTTGGGCCGGTGCGGCGCCAGGAGGCCT
TCCATCTGTTGCTGCGCGGCCAGCCGGGAACCGCTCAACTCGGCCATGCGCGGGCCGATCTCGGCGAACA
CCGCCCCCGCTTCGACGCTCTCCGGCGTGGTCCAGACCGCCACCGCGGCGCCGTCGTCCGCGACCCACAC
CTTGCCGATGTCGAGCCCGACGCGCGTGAGGAAGAGTTCTTGCAGCTCGGTGACCCGCTCGATGTGGCGG
TCCGGATCGACGGTGTGGCGCGTGGCGGGGTAGTCGGCGAACGCGGCGGCGAGGGTGCGTACGGCCCTGG
GGACGTCGTCGCGGGTGGCGAGGCGCACCGTGGGCTTGTACTCGGTCATGGTAAGCTTTTTGCAAAAGCC
TAGGCCTCCAAAAAAGCCTCCTCACTACTTCTGGAATAGCTCAGAGGCCGAGGCGGCCTCGGCCTCTGCA
TAAATAAAAAAAATTAGTCAGCCATGGGGCGGAGAATGGGCGGAACTGGGCGGAGTTAGGGGCGGGATGG
GCGGAGTTAGGGGCGGGACTATGGTTGCTGACTAATTGAGATGCATGCTTTGCATACTTCTGCCTGCTGG
GGAGCCTGGGGACTTTCCACACCTGGTTGCTGACTAATTGAGATGCATGCTTTGCATACTTCTGCCTGCT
GGGGAGCCTGGGGACTTTCCACACCCTAACTGACACACATTCCACAGGGTCGACCACTGGTCGACGCGTT
AACTAGTCCGGATCCTTACGCCAGAATGCGTTCGCACAGCCGCCAGCCGGTCACTCCGTTGATGGTTACT
CGGAACAGCAGGGAGCCGTCGGGGTTGATCAGGCGCTCGTCGATAATTTTGTTGCCGTTCCACAGGGTCC
CTGTTACAGTGATCTTTTTGCCGTCGAACACGGCGATGCCTTCATACGGCCGTCCGAAATAGTCGATCAT
GTTCGGCGTAACCCCGTCGATTACCAGTGTGCCATAGTGCAGGATCACCTTAAAGTGATGATCATCCACA
GGGTACACCACCTTAAAAATTTTTTCGATCTGGCCCATTTGGTCGCCGCTCAGACCTTCATACGGGATGA
TGACATGGATGTCGATCTTCAGCCCATTTTCACCGCTCAGGACAATCCTTTGGATCGGAGTTACGGACAC
CCCGAGATTCTGAAACAAACTGGACACACCTCCCTGTTCAAGGACTTGGTCCAGGTTGTAGCCGGCTGTC
TGTCGCCAGTCCCCAACGAAATCTTCGAGTGTGAAGACCATACCTCCGGAGATATCATTAAGCTTGTGCC
CCAGTTTGCTAGGGAGGTCGCAGTATCTGGCCACAGCCACCTCGTGCTGCTCGACGTAGGTCTCTTTGTC
GGCCTCCTTGATTCTTTCCAGTCTTCGGTCCACATAGTAGACGCCGGGCACCTTGAGATTCTTAGCGGGT
TTCTTGGATCTGTATGTGCTCTTCAAGTTGCAGATCAGGTGGCCCCCGCCCACGAGCTTCAGGGCGTCGT
CAGATCTGCCTTCCAGGCCGCCGTCAGCGGGGTACAGCATCTCGGTGCCGGCCTCCCAGCCGAGTGTTTT
CTTCTGCATCACAGGGCCGTTGGATGTGAAGTTCACCCCTCTGATCTTGACGTTGTAGATGAGGCAACCG
TCCTGGAGGCTGGTGTCCTGGGTAGCGGTCAGCACGCCCCCGTCTTCGTATGTGGTGACTCTCTCCCATG
TGAAGCCCTCAGGGAAGGACTGCTTAAAGAAGTCGGGGATGCCCTGGGTGTGGTTGATGAAGGTGTAGCT
GCCGTACATGAAGCTGGTAGCCAAGATGTCGAAGGCGAAGGGTAGAGGGCCGCCCTCGACCACCTTGATT
CTCATGGTCTGGGTGCCCTCGTAGGGCTTGCCTTCGCCCTCGGATGTGCACTTGAAGTGGTGGTTGTTCA
CGGTGCCTTCCATGTACAGCTTCATGTGCATGTTCTCCTTAATCAGCTCGCTCTTGTCATCGTCGTCCTT
GTAGTCCATTCTAGAGTCGGTGTCTTCTATGGAGGTCAAAACAGCGTGGATGGCGTCTCCAGGCGATCTG
ACGGTTCACTAAACGAGCTCTGCTTATATAGACCTCCCACCGTACACGCCTACCGCCCATTTGCGTCAAT
GGGGCGGAGTTGTTACGACATTTTGGAAAGTCCCGTTGATTTTGGTGCCAAAACAAACTCCCATTGACGT
CAATGGGGTGGAGACTTGGAAATCCCCGTGAGTCAAACCGCTATCCACGCCCATTGATGTACTGCCAAAA
CCGCATCACCATGGTAATAGCGATGACTAATACGTAGATGTACTGCCAAGTAGGAAAGTCCCATAAGGTC
ATGTACTGGGCATAATGCCAGGCGGGCCATTTACCGTCATTGACGTCAATAGGGGGCGTACTTGGCATAT
GATACACTTGATGTACTGCCAAGTGGGCAGTTTACCGTAAATACTCCACCCATTGACGTCAATGGAAAGT
CCCTATTGGCGTTACTATGGGAACATACGTCATTATTGACGTCAATGGGCGGGGGTCGTTGGGCGGTCAG
CCAGGCGGGCCATTTACCGTAAGTTATGTAACGCGGAACTCCCAAGCTTATCGATAAAATTTTGAATTTT
GTAATTTGTTTTTGTAATTCTTTAGTTTGTATGTCTGTTGCTATTATGTCTACTATTCTTTCCCCTGCAC
TGTACCCCCCAATCCCCCCTTTTCTTTTAAAAGTTAACCGATACCGTCGAGATCCGTTCACTAATCGAAT
GGATCTGTCTCTGTCTCTCTCTCCACCTTCTTCTTCTATTCCTTCGGGCCTGTCGGGTCCCCTCGGGGTT
GGGAGGTGGGTCTGAAACGATAATGGTGAATATCCCTGCCTAACTCTATTCACTATAGAAAGTACAGCAA
AAACTATTCTTAAACCTACCAAGCCTCCTACTATCATTATGAATAATTTTATATACCACAGCCAATTTGT
TATGTTAAACCAATTCCACAAACTTGCCCATTTATCTAATTCCAATAATTCTTGTTCATTCTTTTCTTGC
TGGTTTTGCGATTCTTCAATTAAGGAGTGTATTAAGCTTGTGTAATTGTTAATTTCTCTGTCCCACTCCA
TCCAGGTCGTGTGATTCCAAATCTGTTCCAGAGATTTATTACTCCAACTAGCATTCCAAGGCACAGCAGT
GGTGCAAATGAGTTTTCCAGAGCAACCCCAAATCCCCAGGAGCTGTTGATCCTTTAGGTATCTTTCCACA
GCCAGGATTCTTGCCTGGAGCTGCTTGATGCCCCAGACTGTGAGTTGCAACAGATGCTGTTGCGCCTCAA
TAGCCCTCAGCAAATTGTTCTGCTGCTGCACTATACCAGACAATAATTGTCTGGCCTGTACCGTCAGCGT
CATTGACGCTGCGCCCATAGTGCTTCCTGCTGCTCCCAAGAACCCAAGGAACAAAGCTCCTATTCCCACT
GCTCTTTTTTCTCTCTGCACCACTCTTCTCTTTGCCTTGGTGGGTGCTACTCCTAATGGTTCAATTTTTA
CTACTTTATATTTATATAATTCACTTCTCCAATTGTCCCTCATATCTCCTCCTCCAGGTCTGAAGATCAG
CGGCCGCTTGCTGTGCGGTGGTCTTACTTTTGTTTTGCTCTTCCTCTATCTTGTCTAAAGCTTCCTTGGT
GTCTTTTATCTCTATCCTTTGATGCACACAATAGAGGGTTGCTACTGTATTATATAATGATCTAAGTTCT
TCTGATCCTGTCTGAAGGGATGGTTGTAGCTGTCCCAGTATTTGTCTACAGCCTTCTGATGTTTCTAACA
GGCCAGGATTAACTGCGAATCGTTCTAGCTCCCTGCTTGCCCATACTATATGTTTTAATTTATATTTTTT
CTTTCCCCCTGGCCTTAACCGAATTTTTTCCCATCGCGATCTAATTCTCCCCCGCTTAATACTGACGCTC
TCGCACCCATCTCTCTCCTTCTAGCCTCCGCTAGTCAAAATTTTTGGCGTACTCACCAGTCGCCGCCCCT
CGCCTCTTGCCGTGCGCGCTTCAGCAAGCCGAGTCCTGCGTCGAGAGAGCTCCTCTGGTTTCCCTTTCGC
TTTCAAGTCCCTGTTCGGGCGCCACTGCTAGAGATTTTCCACACTGACTAAAAGGGTCTGAGGGATCTCT
AGTTACCAGAGTCACACAACAGACGGGCACACACTACTTGAAGCACTCAAGGCAAGCTTTATTGAGGCTT
AAGCAGTGGGTTCCCTAGTTAGCCAGAGAGCTCCCAGGCTCAGATCTGGTCTAACCAGAGAGACCCGTTT
ATGTATCGAGCTAGGCACTTAAATACAATATCTCTGCAATGCGGCAATTCAGTGGTTCGTCCAATCCATG
TCAGACCCGTCTGTTGCCTTCCTAATAAGGCACGATCGTACCACCTTACTTCCACCAATCGGCATGCACG
GTGCTTTTTCTCTCCTTGTAAGGCATGTTGCTAACTCATCGTTACCATGTTGCAAGACTACAAGAGTATT
GCATAAGACTACATTAAGCTTGCAGCTCCAGCTTTTGTTCCCTTTAGTGAGGGTTAATTGCGCGCTTGGC
GTAATCATGGTCATAGCTGTTTCCTGTGTGAAATTGTTATCCGCTCACAATTCCACACAACATACGAGCC
GGAAGCATAAAGTGTAAAGCCTGGGGTGCCTAATGAGTGAGCTAACTCACATTAATTGCGTTGCGCTCAC
TGCCCGCTTTCCAGTCGGGAAACCTGTCGTGCCAGCTGCATTAATGAATCGGCCAACGCGCGGGGAGAGG
CGGTTTGCGTATTGGGCGCTCTTCCGCTTCCTCGCTCACTGACTCGCTGCGCTCGGTCGTTCGGCTGCGG
CGAGCGGTATCAGCTCACTCAAAGGCGGTAATACGGTTATCCACAGAATCAGGGGATAACGCAGGAAAGA
ACATGTGAGCAAAAGGCCAGCAAAAGGCCAGGAACCGTAAAAAGGCCGCGTTGCTGGCGTTTTTCCATAG
GCTCCGCCCCCCTGACGAGCATCACAAAAAT
Features (pLannotate 1.2.2; 30 found; start..end, strand, type, name):
    720..1580    -  CDS            AmpR: β-lactamase; bla; confers resistance to ampicillin, carbenicillin, and related antibiotics
   1581..1685    -  promoter       AmpR promoter: bla
   1738..2166    -  rep_origin     f1 ori (sequence partly withheld): f1 bacteriophage origin of replication; arrow indicates direction of (+) strand synthesis
   2171..2326    -  CDS            lacZα (fragment): LacZα fragment of β-galactosidase; lacZ fragment
   2334..2352    +  promoter       T7 promoter: promoter for bacteriophage T7 RNA polymerase
   2373..2508    -  rep_origin     SV40 ori: SV40 origin of replication
   2548..2669    -  polyA_signal   SV40 poly(A) signal: SV40 polyadenylation signal
   2741..2974    -  LTR            3' LTR (ΔU3): self-inactivating 3' long terminal repeat (LTR) from HIV-1
   2976..3044    -  CDS            nef (fragment): NEF_HV1Z2 - Experimental evidence at protein level: Swiss-Prot protein existence level 1. Extracellular Nef protein targets CD4(+) T-lymphocytes for apoptosis by interacting with CXCR4 surface receptors. From Human immunodeficiency virus type 1 group M subtype D (isolate Z2/CDC-Z34) (HIV-1).
   3061..3649    -  misc_feature   WPRE: woodchuck hepatitis virus posttranscriptional regulatory element
   3716..4315    -  CDS            PuroR: puromycin N-acetyltransferase; pac from Streptomyces alboniger; confers resistance to puromycin
   4325..4654    -  promoter       SV40 promoter: SV40 enhancer and early promoter
   4702..5217    -  CDS            Nluc: NanoLuc® luciferase human codon-optimized
   5233..5928    -  CDS            LSS-mKate2: LSS-mKate2 is a basic (constitutively fluorescent) long stokes shift fluorescent protein published in 2010, derived from Entacmaea quadricolor. It has very low acid sensitivity.
   5929..5949    -  CDS            FLAG (fragment): FLAG® epitope tag, followed by an enterokinase cleavage site
   6032..6235    -  promoter       CMV promoter: human cytomegalovirus (CMV) immediate early promoter
   6236..6539    -  enhancer       CMV enhancer: human cytomegalovirus immediate early enhancer
   6562..6678    -  misc_feature   cPPT/CTS: central polypurine tract and central termination sequence of HIV-1
   6697..6797    -  CDS            Rev (fragment): human immunodeficiency virus 1 (HIV-1) Rev protein; rev; enhances nuclear export of unspliced and incompletely spliced viral mRNAs
   7174..7407    -  misc_feature   RRE: The Rev response element (RRE) of HIV-1 allows for Rev-dependent mRNA export from the nucleus to the cytoplasm.
   7553..7916    -  CDS            HIV-1 gag (fragment): gag protein from human immunodeficiency virus 1; gag
   7900..8025    -  misc_feature   HIV-1 Ψ: packaging signal of human immunodeficiency virus type 1
   8072..8252    -  LTR            5' LTR (truncated): truncated 5' long terminal repeat (LTR) from HIV-1
   8253..8479    -  promoter       RSV promoter: Rous sarcoma virus enhancer/promoter
   8507..8525    -  promoter       T3 promoter: promoter for bacteriophage T3 RNA polymerase
   8570..8586    -  protein_bind   lac operator: The lac repressor binds to the lac operator to inhibit transcription in E. coli. This inhibition can be relieved by adding lactose or isopropyl-β-D-thiogalactopyranoside (IPTG). lac repressor encoded by lacI
   8594..8624    -  promoter       lac promoter: promoter for the E. coli lac operon
   8639..8660    -  protein_bind   CAP binding site: CAP binding activates transcription in the presence of cAMP. E. coli catabolite activator protein
   8673..8765    -  CDS            lacI (fragment): lac repressor; lacI; The lac repressor binds to the lac operator to inhibit transcription in E. coli. This inhibition can be relieved by adding lactose or isopropyl-β-D-thiogalactopyranoside (IPTG).
   8948..549     -  rep_origin     ori (across the origin): high-copy-number ColE1/pMB1/pBR322/pUC origin of replication
