[The description below was written by a language model from this plasmid's Addgene catalogue record and pLannotate feature annotations shown in this document.]
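Description:
pLenti_CMV:Flag-KaNLuc is a lentiviral mammalian expression plasmid built on a pLenti backbone for delivering a red-shifted BRET reporter into mammalian cells. In bacteria it is maintained through a high-copy ColE1/pUC-type origin and selected with ampicillin via the β-lactamase gene. The backbone also carries an f1 origin, remnants of a lac/lacZα cloning region, and T7 and T3 promoters. The viral portion has the layout of a third-generation, self-inactivating HIV-1 vector. An RSV promoter fused to a truncated 5' LTR drives genomic RNA production in packaging cells, followed by the Ψ packaging signal with a gag fragment, the RRE for Rev-dependent nuclear export, the cPPT/CTS, a WPRE to enhance transcript expression, and a ΔU3 3' LTR with a downstream SV40 polyadenylation signal.

The payload is KaNLuc, a synthetic "LumiFluor" fusion of the long-Stokes-shift red fluorescent protein LSS-mKate2 to NanoLuc luciferase, carrying an N-terminal FLAG epitope and expressed from the CMV enhancer/promoter. Energy from the NanoLuc reaction is transferred by bioluminescence resonance energy transfer to LSS-mKate2, shifting the emitted light toward red. The FLAG tag allows antibody-based detection of the fusion. A separate SV40 promoter-driven puromycin N-acetyltransferase cassette allows selection of stably transduced cells. The associated work concerns multispectral bioluminescent imaging of tumor biology in vivo.

Two sequence records accompany the entry. The 8,987 nt record contains the complete vector as described. The 3,656 nt record contains only backbone elements and a single LTR next to the RSV promoter, with no reporter, puromycin or internal viral elements. This pattern would be consistent with an LTR-to-LTR recombination product, though the record does not explain it.
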