Addgene plasmid #208855: pLenti_CMV:Flag-KaNLuc
Purpose: Expresses FLAG epitope-tagged KaNLuc "Red" BRET reporter in mammalian cells.
Depositing lab: Antonio Amelio. Depositing organization: H. Lee Moffitt Cancer Center and Research Institute. Publication: Optimized in vivo multispectral bioluminescent imaging of tumor biology using engineered BRET reporters. Labra B, Parag-Sharma K, Powers JJ, Srivastava S, Walker JR, Kirkland TA, Brennan CK, Prescher JA, Amelio AL. iScience. 2024 Aug 8;27(9):110655. doi: 10.1016/j.isci.2024.110655. eCollection 2024 Sep 20. PubMed 39252965.
Backbone
  Vector backbone: pLenti
  Vector type: Mammalian Expression, Lentiviral
  Selectable markers: Puromycin
Growth in bacteria
  Bacterial resistance: Ampicillin, 100 μg/mL
  Growth temperature: 37°C
  Growth strain: NEB Stable
  Copy number: High Copy
Gene/Insert
  Gene/Insert name: KaNLuc LumiFluor (alt name: LSSmKate2-NanoLuc BRET fusion)
  Species: Synthetic
  Insert size (bp): 1227
  Promoter: CMV
  Tag / fusion protein: 1xFLAG (N terminal on insert)
  Cloning method: Restriction Enzyme; 5′ cloning site XbaI (not destroyed); 3′ cloning site BamHI (not destroyed)
  Sequencing primers: 5′ CMV
Terms and licenses: Academic/Nonprofit Terms; Industry Terms: Not Available to Industry
How to cite: pLenti_CMV:Flag-KaNLuc was a gift from Antonio Amelio (Addgene plasmid # 208855 ; http://n2t.net/addgene:208855 ; RRID:Addgene_208855)
